Addgene plasmid #145236: pGAL4-DBD-HOXA13-15A-IDR
Purpose: Expresses fusion of GAL4 DNA-binding domain and HOXA13-15A IDR
Depositing lab: Denes Hnisz. Depositing organization: Max Planck Institute for Molecular Genetics. Publication: Unblending of Transcriptional Condensates in Human Repeat Expansion Disease. Basu S, Mackowiak SD, Niskanen H, Knezevic D, Asimi V, Grosswendt S, Geertsema H, Ali S, Jerkovic I, Ewers H, Mundlos S, Meissner A, Ibrahim DM, Hnisz D. Cell. 2020 May 28;181(5):1062-1079.e30. doi: 10.1016/j.cell.2020.04.018. Epub 2020 May 7. PubMed 32386547.
Backbone
  Vector backbone: pcDNA3.1
  Vector type: Mammalian Expression
Growth in bacteria
  Bacterial resistance: Ampicillin, 100 μg/mL
  Growth temperature: 37°C
  Growth strain: DH5alpha
  Copy number: High Copy
Gene/Insert
  Gene/Insert name: HOXA13-15A-IDR
  Species: H. sapiens (human)
  Mutation: A-repeats deleted
  Entrez Gene: HOXA13 (a.k.a. HOX1, HOX1J)
  Cloning method: Restriction Enzyme; 5′ cloning site Unknown (unknown if destroyed)
  Sequencing primers: 5′ agactgatatgcctctaaca; 3′ GAGAAAGGAAGGGAAGAAAGCG
Terms and licenses: Academic/Nonprofit Terms; Industry Terms: Not Available to Industry
How to cite: pGAL4-DBD-HOXA13-15A-IDR was a gift from Denes Hnisz (Addgene plasmid # 145236 ; http://n2t.net/addgene:145236 ; RRID:Addgene_145236)
