[The description below was written by a language model from this plasmid's Addgene catalogue record and pLannotate feature annotations shown in this document.]
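Description:
pGAL4-DBD-HOXA13-15A-IDR is a mammalian expression plasmid of about 6.4 kb built on the pcDNA3.1 backbone. It is maintained in E. coli through a high-copy ColE1/pUC-type origin and selected with ampicillin via the β-lactamase (AmpR) gene. An f1 origin is also present. For selection in mammalian cells, the backbone carries a neomycin/kanamycin phosphotransferase (neo) cassette driven by the SV40 enhancer/early promoter and terminated by an SV40 polyadenylation signal. Several small annotations appear to be backbone remnants or partial sequence matches rather than functional parts. These include the short HIV-1 LTR fragment, the ble fragment, the lac promoter/operator elements and the lacI and bom fragments.

The expression cassette uses the human CMV immediate-early enhancer and promoter, with a bovine growth hormone polyadenylation signal at the 3′ end. It drives an open reading frame in which the DNA-binding domain of Saccharomyces cerevisiae GAL4 is followed by a fragment of human HOXA13 corresponding to its intrinsically disordered region (IDR). The record lists the mutation as "A-repeats deleted", while the construct name carries the label "15A". The exact alanine-tract configuration of the variant is not stated. T7 and SP6 promoters flank the insert.

The stated purpose is expression of the GAL4 DBD–HOXA13 IDR fusion. Fusions of this kind tether a test domain to GAL4 binding (UAS) sites so that its transcriptional activity can be measured from a co-transfected reporter, although the record does not describe the assay. The associated publication concerns the effect of repeat expansions on transcriptional condensates in human disease, so this construct probably serves as one HOXA13 IDR variant for comparison with others.
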