Features (pLannotate 1.2.2; 22 found; start..end, strand, type, name):
      1..380     +  enhancer       CMV enhancer: human cytomegalovirus immediate early enhancer
    381..584     +  promoter       CMV promoter: human cytomegalovirus (CMV) immediate early promoter
    580..613     +  LTR            5' LTR (truncated) (fragment): truncated 5' long terminal repeat (LTR) from HIV-1
    629..647     +  promoter       T7 promoter: promoter for bacteriophage T7 RNA polymerase
    710..1150    +  CDS            GAL4 DNA binding domain: DNA binding domain of the GAL4 transcriptional activator; Saccharomyces cerevisiae GAL4 (truncated)
   1160..1708    +  CDS            HOXA13 (fragment): HXA13_HUMAN - Also known as HOX1J. Experimental evidence at protein level: Swiss-Prot protein existence level 1. Sequence-specific transcription factor which is part of a developmental regulatory system that provides cells with specific positional identities on the anterior-posterior axis. From Homo sapiens (Human).
   1733..1751    -  promoter       SP6 promoter: promoter for bacteriophage SP6 RNA polymerase
   1777..2001    +  polyA_signal   bGH poly(A) signal: bovine growth hormone polyadenylation signal
   2005..2026    +  promoter       SV40 promoter (fragment): SV40 enhancer and early promoter
   2047..2475    +  rep_origin     f1 ori (sequence partly withheld): f1 bacteriophage origin of replication; arrow indicates direction of (+) strand synthesis
   2489..2818    +  promoter       SV40 promoter: SV40 enhancer and early promoter
   2885..3676    +  CDS            neo: KKA2_KLEPN - Also known as kan, nptII. Experimental evidence at protein level: Swiss-Prot protein existence level 1. Resistance to kanamycin, neomycin, paromomycin, ribostamycin, butirosin and gentamicin B. From Klebsiella pneumoniae.
   3700..3858    +  CDS            ble (fragment): BLE_KLEPN - Experimental evidence at protein level: Swiss-Prot protein existence level 1. Binding protein with a strong affinity to the bleomycin family of antibiotics. Binds to CL990; an antimitotic-antibiotic compound. From Klebsiella pneumoniae.
   3853..3974    +  polyA_signal   SV40 poly(A) signal: SV40 polyadenylation signal
   4047..4063    -  protein_bind   lac operator: The lac repressor binds to the lac operator to inhibit transcription in E. coli. This inhibition can be relieved by adding lactose or isopropyl-β-D-thiogalactopyranoside (IPTG). lac repressor encoded by lacI
   4071..4101    -  promoter       lac promoter: promoter for the E. coli lac operon
   4116..4137    -  protein_bind   CAP binding site: CAP binding activates transcription in the presence of cAMP. E. coli catabolite activator protein
   4150..4242    -  CDS            lacI (fragment): lac repressor; lacI; The lac repressor binds to the lac operator to inhibit transcription in E. coli. This inhibition can be relieved by adding lactose or isopropyl-β-D-thiogalactopyranoside (IPTG).
   4425..5013    -  rep_origin     ori: high-copy-number ColE1/pMB1/pBR322/pUC origin of replication
   5184..6044    -  CDS            AmpR: β-lactamase; bla; confers resistance to ampicillin, carbenicillin, and related antibiotics
   6045..6149    -  promoter       AmpR promoter: bla
   6208..6260    -  misc_feature   bom (fragment): basis of mobility region from pBR322
>Addgene plasmid #145236 | pGAL4-DBD-HOXA13-15A-IDR | addgene full sequence | sequence record 311419 | Addgene NGS Result
GACATTGATTATTGACTAGTTATTAATAGTAATCAATTACGGGGTCATTAGTTCATAGCCCATATATGGA
GTTCCGCGTTACATAACTTACGGTAAATGGCCCGCCTGGCTGACCGCCCAACGACCCCCGCCCATTGACG
TCAATAATGACGTATGTTCCCATAGTAACGCCAATAGGGACTTTCCATTGACGTCAATGGGTGGAGTATT
TACGGTAAACTGCCCACTTGGCAGTACATCAAGTGTATCATATGCCAAGTACGCCCCCTATTGACGTCAA
TGACGGTAAATGGCCCGCCTGGCATTATGCCCAGTACATGACCTTATGGGACTTTCCTACTTGGCAGTAC
ATCTACGTATTAGTCATCGCTATTACCATGGTGATGCGGTTTTGGCAGTACATCAATGGGCGTGGATAGC
GGTTTGACTCACGGGGATTTCCAAGTCTCCACCCCATTGACGTCAATGGGAGTTTGTTTTGGCACCAAAA
TCAACGGGACTTTCCAAAATGTCGTAACAACTCCGCCCCATTGACGCAAATGGGCGGTAGGCGTGTACGG
TGGGAGGTCTATATAAGCAGAGCTCTCTGGCTAACTAGAGAACCCACTGCTTACTGGCTTATCGAAATTA
ATACGACTCACTATAGGGAGACCCAAGCTTGGTACCGAGCTCGGATCCACTAGTAACGGCCGCCAGTGTG
CTGGAATTCATGAAGCTACTGTCTTCTATCGAACAAGCATGCGATATTTGCCGACTTAAAAAGCTCAAGT
GCTCCAAAGAAAAACCGAAGTGCGCCAAGTGTCTGAAGAACAACTGGGAGTGTCGCTACTCTCCCAAAAC
CAAAAGGTCTCCGCTGACTAGGGCACATCTGACAGAAGTGGAATCAAGGCTAGAAAGACTGGAACAGCTA
TTTCTACTGATTTTTCCTCGAGAAGACCTTGACATGATTTTGAAAATGGATTCTTTACAGGATATAAAAG
CATTGTTAACAGGATTATTTGTACAAGATAATGTGAATAAAGATGCCGTCACAGATAGATTGGCTTCAGT
GGAGACTGATATGCCTCTAACATTGAGACAGCATAGAATAAGTGCGACATCATCATCGGAAGAGAGTAGT
AACAAAGGTCAAAGACAGTTGACTGTATCGGCGATCGCTGAGTTGAACAAAAACATGGAGGGGGCGGCTG
CGGCTGCAGCCGCGGCAGCGGCTGCAGCGGCTGCAGGAGCCGGTGGAGGAGGTTTTCCCCATCCGGCGGC
GGCTGCCGCGGGGGGGAATTTCAGTGTTGCGGCAGCTGCAGCAGCTGCAGCTGCTGCCGCAGCTAACCAG
TGCCGCAACCTGATGGCGCATCCAGCGCCTCTTGCGCCGGGGGCCGCATCAGCGTACAGTTCTGCTCCTG
GGGAAGCACCCCCGTCCGCGGCAGCTAGCTCCAGTGGAGGTCCCGGACCAGCGGGACCTGCTGGTGCGGA
AGCCGCGAAGCAGTGTAGCCCGTGCAGCGCGGCAGCTCAGAGCTCATCCGGTCCCGCCGCCCTCCCATAC
GGATACTTTGGCTCAGGGTACTACCCGTGCGCGAGAATGGGCCCTCACCCCAACGCCATAAAGTCATGTG
CCCAACCCGCGTCAGCCGCAGCGGCAGCAGCTTTTGCCGATAAGTACATGGACACTGCTGGCCCCGCGGC
GGAGGAGTTCAGTAGCAGGGCGAAGGAGTGACGTACGTCTAGAGGGCCCTATTCTATAGTGTCACCTAAA
TGCTAGAGCTCGCTGATCAGCCTCGACTGTGCCTTCTAGTTGCCAGCCATCTGTTGTTTGCCCCTCCCCC
GTGCCTTCCTTGACCCTGGAAGGTGCCACTCCCACTGTCCTTTCCTAATAAAATGAGGAAATTGCATCGC
ATTGTCTGAGTAGGTGTCATTCTATTCTGGGGGGTGGGGTGGGGCAGGACAGCAAGGGGGAGGATTGGGA
AGACAATAGCAGGCATGCTGGGGATGCGGTGGGCTCTATGGCTTCTGAGGCGGAAAGAACCAGCTGGGGC
TCTAGGGGGTATCCCC
[124 nt withheld, positions 2047-2170]
C
[91 nt withheld, positions 2172-2262]
A
[49 nt withheld, positions 2264-2312]
CCTTTGACGTTGGAGTCCACGTTCTTT
[37 nt withheld, positions 2340-2376]
ACCCTATCTCGGTCTATTCTTTTGATTTATAAGGGATTTTGCCGATTTCGGCCTATTGGTTAAAAAATGA
GCTGATTTAACAAAAATTTAACGCGAATTAATTCTGTGGAATGTGTGTCAGTTAGGGTGTGGAAAGTCCC
CAGGCTCCCCAGCAGGCAGAAGTATGCAAAGCATGCATCTCAATTAGTCAGCAACCAGGTGTGGAAAGTC
CCCAGGCTCCCCAGCAGGCAGAAGTATGCAAAGCATGCATCTCAATTAGTCAGCAACCATAGTCCCGCCC
CTAACTCCGCCCATCCCGCCCCTAACTCCGCCCAGTTCCGCCCATTCTCCGCCCCATGGCTGACTAATTT
TTTTTATTTATGCAGAGGCCGAGGCCGCCTCTGCCTCTGAGCTATTCCAGAAGTAGTGAGGAGGCTTTTT
TGGAGGCCTAGGCTTTTGCAAAAAGCTCCCGGGAGCTTGTATATCCATTTTCGGATCTGATCAAGAGACA
GGATGAGGATCGTTTCGCATGATTGAACAAGATGGATTGCACGCAGGTTCTCCGGCCGCTTGGGTGGAGA
GGCTATTCGGCTATGACTGGGCACAACAGACAATCGGCTGCTCTGATGCCGCCGTGTTCCGGCTGTCAGC
GCAGGGGCGCCCGGTTCTTTTTGTCAAGACCGACCTGTCCGGTGCCCTGAATGAACTGCAGGACGAGGCA
GCGCGGCTATCGTGGCTGGCCACGACGGGCGTTCCTTGCGCAGCTGTGCTCGACGTTGTCACTGAAGCGG
GAAGGGACTGGCTGCTATTGGGCGAAGTGCCGGGGCAGGATCTCCTGTCATCTCACCTTGCTCCTGCCGA
GAAAGTATCCATCATGGCTGATGCAATGCGGCGGCTGCATACGCTTGATCCGGCTACCTGCCCATTCGAC
CACCAAGCGAAACATCGCATCGAGCGAGCACGTACTCGGATGGAAGCCGGTCTTGTCGATCAGGATGATC
TGGACGAAGAGCATCAGGGGCTCGCGCCAGCCGAACTGTTCGCCAGGCTCAAGGCGCGCATGCCCGACGG
CGAGGATCTCGTCGTGACCCATGGCGATGCCTGCTTGCCGAATATCATGGTGGAAAATGGCCGCTTTTCT
GGATTCATCGACTGTGGCCGGCTGGGTGTGGCGGACCGCTATCAGGACATAGCGTTGGCTACCCGTGATA
TTGCTGAAGAGCTTGGCGGCGAATGGGCTGACCGCTTCCTCGTGCTTTACGGTATCGCCGCTCCCGATTC
GCAGCGCATCGCCTTCTATCGCCTTCTTGACGAGTTCTTCTGAGCGGGACTCTGGGGTTCGAAATGACCG
ACCAAGCGACGCCCAACCTGCCATCACGAGATTTCGATTCCACCGCCGCCTTCTATGAAAGGTTGGGCTT
CGGAATCGTTTTCCGGGACGCCGGCTGGATGATCCTCCAGCGCGGGGATCTCATGCTGGAGTTCTTCGCC
CACCCCAACTTGTTTATTGCAGCTTATAATGGTTACAAATAAAGCAATAGCATCACAAATTTCACAAATA
AAGCATTTTTTTCACTGCATTCTAGTTGTGGTTTGTCCAAACTCATCAATGTATCTTATCATGTCTGTAT
ACCGTCGACCTCTAGCTAGAGCTTGGCGTAATCATGGTCATAGCTGTTTCCTGTGTGAAATTGTTATCCG
CTCACAATTCCACACAACATACGAGCCGGAAGCATAAAGTGTAAAGCCTGGGGTGCCTAATGAGTGAGCT
AACTCACATTAATTGCGTTGCGCTCACTGCCCGCTTTCCAGTCGGGAAACCTGTCGTGCCAGCTGCATTA
ATGAATCGGCCAACGCGCGGGGAGAGGCGGTTTGCGTATTGGGCGCTCTTCCGCTTCCTCGCTCACTGAC
TCGCTGCGCTCGGTCGTTCGGCTGCGGCGAGCGGTATCAGCTCACTCAAAGGCGGTAATACGGTTATCCA
CAGAATCAGGGGATAACGCAGGAAAGAACATGTGAGCAAAAGGCCAGCAAAAGGCCAGGAACCGTAAAAA
GGCCGCGTTGCTGGCGTTTTTCCATAGGCTCCGCCCCCCTGACGAGCATCACAAAAATCGACGCTCAAGT
CAGAGGTGGCGAAACCCGACAGGACTATAAAGATACCAGGCGTTTCCCCCTGGAAGCTCCCTCGTGCGCT
CTCCTGTTCCGACCCTGCCGCTTACCGGATACCTGTCCGCCTTTCTCCCTTCGGGAAGCGTGGCGCTTTC
TCATAGCTCACGCTGTAGGTATCTCAGTTCGGTGTAGGTCGTTCGCTCCAAGCTGGGCTGTGTGCACGAA
CCCCCCGTTCAGCCCGACCGCTGCGCCTTATCCGGTAACTATCGTCTTGAGTCCAACCCGGTAAGACACG
ACTTATCGCCACTGGCAGCAGCCACTGGTAACAGGATTAGCAGAGCGAGGTATGTAGGCGGTGCTACAGA
GTTCTTGAAGTGGTGGCCTAACTACGGCTACACTAGAAGAACAGTATTTGGTATCTGCGCTCTGCTGAAG
CCAGTTACCTTCGGAAAAAGAGTTGGTAGCTCTTGATCCGGCAAACAAACCACCGCTGGTAGCGGTGGTT
TTTTTGTTTGCAAGCAGCAGATTACGCGCAGAAAAAAAGGATCTCAAGAAGATCCTTTGATCTTTTCTAC
GGGGTCTGACGCTCAGTGGAACGAAAACTCACGTTAAGGGATTTTGGTCATGAGATTATCAAAAAGGATC
TTCACCTAGATCCTTTTAAATTAAAAATGAAGTTTTAAATCAATCTAAAGTATATATGAGTAAACTTGGT
CTGACAGTTACCAATGCTTAATCAGTGAGGCACCTATCTCAGCGATCTGTCTATTTCGTTCATCCATAGT
TGCCTGACTTCCCGTCGTGTAGATAACTACGATACGGGAGGGCTTACCATCTGGCCCCAGTGCTGCAATG
ATACCGCGAGACCCACGCTCACCGGCTCCAGATTTATCAGCAATAAACCAGCCAGCCGGAAGGGCCGAGC
GCAGAAGTGGTCCTGCAACTTTATCCGCCTCCATCCAGTCTATTAATTGTTGCCGGGAAGCTAGAGTAAG
TAGTTCGCCAGTTAATAGTTTGCGCAACGTTGTTGCCATTGCTACAGGCATCGTGGTGTCACGCTCGTCG
TTTGGTATGGCTTCATTCAGCTCCGGTTCCCAACGATCAAGGCGAGTTACATGATCCCCCATGTTGTGCA
AAAAAGCGGTTAGCTCCTTCGGTCCTCCGATCGTTGTCAGAAGTAAGTTGGCCGCAGTGTTATCACTCAT
GGTTATGGCAGCACTGCATAATTCTCTTACTGTCATGCCATCCGTAAGATGCTTTTCTGTGACTGGTGAG
TACTCAACCAAGTCATTCTGAGAATAGTGTATGCGGCGACCGAGTTGCTCTTGCCCGGCGTCAATACGGG
ATAATACCGCGCCACATAGCAGAACTTTAAAAGTGCTCATCATTGGAAAACGTTCTTCGGGGCGAAAACT
CTCAAGGATCTTACCGCTGTTGAGATCCAGTTCGATGTAACCCACTCGTGCACCCAACTGATCTTCAGCA
TCTTTTACTTTCACCAGCGTTTCTGGGTGAGCAAAAACAGGAAGGCAAAATGCCGCAAAAAAGGGAATAA
GGGCGACACGGAAATGTTGAATACTCATACTCTTCCTTTTTCAATATTATTGAAGCATTTATCAGGGTTA
TTGTCTCATGAGCGGATACATATTTGAATGTATTTAGAAAAATAAACAAATAGGGGTTCCGCGCACATTT
CCCCGAAAAGTGCCACCTGACGTCGACGGATCGGGAGATCTCCCGATCCCCTATGGTGCACTCTCAGTAC
AATCTGCTCTGATGCCGCATAGTTAAGCCAGTATCTGCTCCCTGCTTGTGTGTTGGAGGTCGCTGAGTAG
TGCGCGAGCAAAATTTAAGCTACAACAAGGCAAGGCTTGACCGACAATTGCATGAAGAATCTGCTTAGGG
TTAGGCGTTTTGCGCTGCTTCGCGATGTACGGGCCAGATATACGCGTT
